>Addgene plasmid #98790 | MSP782 | addgene full sequence | sequence record 183253 | Addgene NGS Result
TCAGATCCTTCCGTATTTAGCCAGTATGTTCTCTAGTGTGGTTCGTTGTTTTTGCGTGAGCCATGAGAAC
GAACCATTGAGATCATGCTTACTTTGCATGTCACTCAAAAATTTTGCCTCAAAACTGGTGAGCTGAATTT
TTGCAGTTAAAGCATCGTGTAGTGTTTTTCTTAGTCCGTTACGTAGGTAGGAATCTGATGTAATGGTTGT
TGGTATTTTGTCACCATTCATTTTTATCTGGTTGTTCTCAAGTTCGGTTACGAGATCCATTTGTCTATCT
AGTTCAACTTGGAAAATCAACGTATCAGTCGGGCGGCCTCGCTTATCAACCACCAATTTCATATTGCTGT
AAGTGTTTAAATCTTTACTTATTGGTTTCAAAACCCATTGGTTAAGCCTTTTAAACTCATGGTAGTTATT
TTCAAGCATTAACATGAACTTAAATTCATCAAGGCTAATCTCTATATTTGCCTTGTGAGTTTTCTTTTGT
GTTAGTTCTTTTAATAACCACTCATAAATCCTCATAGAGTATTTGTTTTCAAAAGACTTAACATGTTCCA
GATTATATTTTATGAATTTTTTTAACTGGAAAAGATAAGGCAATATCTCTTCACTAAAAACTAATTCTAA
TTTTTCGCTTGAGAACTTGGCATAGTTTGTCCACTGGAAAATCTCAAAGCCTTTAACCAAAGGATTCCTG
ATTTCCACAGTTCTCGTCATCAGCTCTCTGGTTGCTTTAGCTAATACACCATAAGCATTTTCCCTACTGA
TGTTCATCATCTGAGCGTATTGGTTATAAGTGAACGATACCGTCCGTTCTTTCCTTGTAGGGTTTTCAAT
CGTGGGGTTGAGTAGTGCCACACAGCATAAAATTAGCTTGGTTTCATGCTCCGTTAAGTCATAGCGACTA
ATCGCTAGTTCATTTGCTTTGAAAACAACTAATTCAGACATACATCTCAATTGGTCTAGGTGATTTTAAT
CACTATACCAATTGAGATGGGCTAGTCAATGATAATTACTAGTCCTTTTCCTTTGAGTTGTGGGTATCTG
TAAATTCTGCTAGACCTTTGCTGGAAAACTTGTAAATTCTGCTAGACCCTCTGTAAATTCCGCTAGACCT
TTGTGTGTTTTTTTTGTTTATATTCAAGTGGTTATAATTTATAGAATAAAGAAAGAATAAAAAAAGATAA
AAAGAATAGATCCCAGCCCTGTGTATAACTCACTACTTTAGTCAGTTCCGCAGTATTACAAAAGGATGTC
GCAAACGCTGTTTGCTCCTCTACAAAACAGACCTTAAAACCCTAAAGGCTTAAGTAGCACCCTCGCAAGC
TCGGGCAAATCGCTGAATATTCCTTTTGTCTCCGACCATCAGGCACCTGAGTCGCTGTCTTTTTCGTGAC
ATTCAGTTCGCTGCGCTCACGGCTCTGGCAGTGAATGGGGGTAAATGGCACTACAGGCGCCTTTTATGGA
TTCATGCAAGGAAACTACCCATAATACAAGAAAAGCCCGTCACGGGCTTCTCAGGGCGTTTTATGGCGGG
TCTGCTATGTGGTGCTATCTGACTTTTTGCTGTTCAGCAGTTCCTGCCCTCTGATTTTCCAGTCTGACCA
CTTCGGATTATCCCGTGACAGGTCATTCAGACTGGCTAATGCACCCAGTAAGGCAGCGGTATCATCAACA
GGCTTACCCGTCTTACTGTCAAGAGGACATCCGGTCAAATAAAACGAAAGGCTCAGTCGAAAGACTGGGC
CTTTCGTTTTGCTGAGGAGACTTAGGGACCCTACTAATACGACTCACTATAGGGAGAAAGAAGGAGCGAC
ATTGCTCCGTGTATTCACTCGTTGGAATGAATACACAGTGCAGTGTTTATTCTGTTATTTATGCCAAAAA
TAAAGGCCACTATCAGGCAGCTTTGTTGTTCTGTTTACCAAGTTCAGGAGGTAACTCATAAGAAAGACCT
GCAGGTGCAGTAAAGGAAAAAAAAA
[85 nt withheld, positions 1986-2070]
C
[98 nt withheld, positions 2072-2169]
A
[305 nt withheld, positions 2171-2475]
G
[176 nt withheld, positions 2477-2652]
CCAATCGTCTGACCTGCCTCAACCTCCTGTC
[82 nt withheld, positions 2684-2765]
GCTCTGAGGGA
[161 nt withheld, positions 2777-2937]
T
[41 nt withheld, positions 2939-2979]
T
[62 nt withheld, positions 2981-3042]
A
[35 nt withheld, positions 3044-3078]
CCTCCCTCAATCGGTTGAATGTCGCCCTTTTGTCTTTGGCGCTGGTAAACCTTACGAGTTCAGTATCGAC
TGCGATAAGATCAACCTGTTCCGC
[50 nt withheld, positions 3173-3222]
T
[37 nt withheld, positions 3224-3260]
GAAATTTGGAAACTTTTTGCTTACATACCAACCTCCCCAATTTTCCCAAACAGAGGTAATGAAACGTTTG
GTTAAATTAGGTCGCATCTCTGAGGAGTGTGGTTTTGATACCGTATGGTTACTGGAGCATCATTTCACGG
AGTTTGGTTTGCTTGGTAACCCTTATGTCGCTGCTGCATATTTACTTGGCGCGACTAAAAAATTGAATGT
AGGAACTGCCGCTATTGTTCTTCCCACAGCCCATCCAGTACGCCAACTTGAAGATGTGAATTTATTGGAT
CAAATGTCAAAAGGACGATTTCGGTTTGGTATTTGCCGAGGGCTTTACAACAAGGACTTTCGCGTATTCG
GCACAGATATGAATAACAGTCGCGCCTTAGCGGAATGCTGGTACGGGCTGATAAAGAATGGCATGACAGA
GGGATATATGGAAGCTGATAATGAACATATCAAGTTCCATAAGGTAAAAGTAAACCCCGCGGCGTATAGC
AGAGGTGGCGCACCGGTTTATGTGGTGGCTGAATCAGCTTCGACGACTGAGTGGGCTGCTCAATTTGGCC
TACCGATGATATTAAGTTGGATTATAAATACTAACGAAAAGAAAGCACAACTTGAGCTTTATAATGAAGT
GGCTCAAGAATATGGGCACGATATTCATAATATCGACCATTGCTTATCATATATAACATCTGTAGATCAT
GACTCAATTAAAGCGAAAGAGATTTGCCGGAAATTTCTGGGGCATTGGTATGATTCTTATGTGAATGCTA
CGACTATTTTTGATGATTCAGACCAAACAAGAGGTTATGATTTCAATAAAGGGCAGTGGCGTGACTTTGT
ATTAAAAGGACATAAAGATACTAATCGCCGTATTGATTACAGTTACGAAATCAATCCCGTGGGAACGCCG
CAGGAATGTATTGACATAATTCAAAAAGACATTGATGCTACAGGAATATCAAATATTTGTTGTGGATTTG
AAGCTAATGGAACAGTAGACGAAATTATTGCTTCCATGAAGCTCTTCCAGTCTGATGTCATGCCATTTCT
TAAAGAAAAACAACGTTCGCTATTATATTATGGCGGTGGCGGTAGCGGCGGTGGCGGTAGCGGCGGTGGC
GGTAGCGGCGGTGGCGGTAGCAAATTTGGATTGTTCTTCCTTAACTTCATCAATTCAACAACTGTTCAAG
AACAGAGTATAGTTCGCATGCAGGAAATAACGGAGTATGTTGATAAGTTGAATTTTGAACAGATTTTAGT
GTATGAAAATCATTTTTCAGATAATGGTGTTGTCGGCGCTCCTCTGACTGTTTCTGGTTTTCTGCTCGGT
TTAACAGAGAAAATTAAAATTGGTTCATTAAATCACATCATTACAACTCATCATCCTGTCCGCATAGCGG
AGGAAGCTTGCTTATTGGATCAGTTAAGTGAAGGGAGATTTATTTTAGGGTTTAGTGATTGCGAAAAAAA
AGATGAAATGCATTTTTTTAATCGCCCGGTTGAATATCAACAGCAACTATTTGAAGAGTGTTATGAAATC
ATTAACGATGCTTTAACAACAGGCTATTGTAATCCAGATAACGATTTTTATAGCTTCCCTAAAATATCTG
TAAATCCCCATGCTTATACGCCAGGCGGACCTCGGAAATATGTAACAGCAACCAGTCATCATATTGTTGA
GTGGGCGGCCAAAAAAGGTATTCCTCTCATCTTTAAGTGGGATGATTCTAATGATGTTAGATATGAATAT
GCTGAAAGATATAAAGCCGTTGCGGATAAATATGACGTTGACCTATCAGAGATAGACCATCAGTTAATGA
TATTAGTTAACTATAACGAAGATAGTAATAAAGCTAAACAAGAGACGCGTGCATTTATTAGTGATTATGT
TCTTGAAATGCACCCTAATGAAAATTTCGAAAATAAACTTGAAGAAATAATTGCAGAAAACGCTGTCGGA
AATTATACGGAGTGTATAACTGCGGCTAAGTTGGCAATTGAAAAGTGTGGTGCGAAAAGTGTATTGCTGT
CCTTTGAACCAATGAATGATTTGATGAGCCAAAAAAATGTAATCAATATTGTTGATGATAATATTAAGAA
GTACCACACGGAATATACCTAAACTTAATTAACGGCACTCCTCAGCAAATATAATGACCCTCTTGATAAC
CCAAGAGGGCATTTTTTAATGCCCATGGCGTCATGTTGAAAATCTCCATTACGCGAACGCGAAGTCCGAC
TCTAAGATGTCACGGAGGTTCAAGTTACCTTTAGCCGGAAGTGCTGGCATTTTGTCCAATTGAGACTCGT
GCAACTGGTCAGCGAACTGGTCGTAGAAATCAGCCAGTACATCACAAGACTCATATGTGTCAACCATAGT
TTCGCGCACTGCTTTGAACAGGTTCGCAGCGTCAGCCGGAATGGTACCGAAGGAGTCGTGAATCAGTGCA
AAAGATTCGATTCCGTACTTCTCGTGTGCCCACACTACAGTCTTACGAAGGTGGCTACCGTCTTGGCTGT
GTACAAAGTTAGGAGCGATACCAGACTCCTGTTTGTGTGCATCAATCTCGCTATCTTTGTTGGTGTTAAT
GGTAGGCTGTAAGCGGAACTGACCGAGGAACATCAGGTTCAAGCGCGTCTGAATAGGCTTCTTGTATTCC
TGCCACACAGGGAAACCATCAGGAGTTACCCAATGCACAGCGCAACGCTTGCGAAGAATCTCTCCAGTCT
TCTTATCTTTGACCTCAGCAGCCAGCAGCTTAGCAGCAGACTTAAGCCAGTTCATTGCTTCAACCGCAGC
TACCACCGTCACGCTCACAGATTCCCAAATCAGCTTAGCCATGTATCCAGCAGCCTGATTCGGCTGAGTG
AACATCAGACCCTTGCCGGAATCAATAGCTGGCTGAATGGTATCTTCCAGCACTTGTTGACGGAAGCCGA
ACTCTTTGGACCCGTAAGCCAGCGTCATGACTGAACGCTTAGTCACACTGCGAGTAACACCGTAAGCCAG
CCATTGACCAGCCAGTGCCTTAGTGCCCAGCTTGACTTTCTCAGAGATTTCACCAGTGTTCTCATCGGTC
ACGGTAACTACTTCGTTATCGGTCCCATTGATTGCGTCTGCTTGTAGAATCTCGTTGACTTTCTTAGCAA
CAATCCCGTAGATGTCCTGAACGGTTTCACTAGGAAGCAAGTTAACCGCGCGACCACCTACCTCATCTCG
GAGCATCGCGGAGAAGTGCTGGATGCCAGAGCAAGACCCGTCAAACGCCAGCGGAAGGGAGCAGTTATAG
CTCAGGCCGTGGTGCTGTACCCCAGCGTACTCAAAGCAGAACGCAAGGAAGCAGAACGGAGAATCTTGCT
CAGCCCACCAAGTGTTCTCCAGTGGAGACTTAGCGCAAGCCATGATGTTCTCGTGGTTTTCCTCAATGAA
CTTGATGCGCTCAGGGAACGGAACCTTATCGACACCCGCACAGTTTGCACCGTGGATTTTCAGCCAGTAG
TAACCTTCCTTACCGATTGGTTTACCTTTCGCCAGCGTAAGCAGTCCTTTGGTCATATCGTTACCTTGCG
GGTTGAACATTGACACAGCGTAAACACGACCGCGCCAGTCCATGTTGTAAGGGAACCAGATGGCCTTATG
GTTAGCAAACTTATTGGCTTGCTCAAGCATGAACTCAAGGCTGATACGGCGAGACTTGCGAGCCTTGTCC
TTGCGGTACACAGCAGCGGCAGCACGTTTCCACGCGGTGAGAGCCTCAGGATTCATGTCGATGTCTTCCG
GTTTCATCGGGAGTTCTTCACGCTCAATCGCAGGGATGTCCTCGACCGGACAATGCTTCCACTTGGTGAT
TACGTTGGCGACCGCTAGGACTTTCTTGTTGATTTTCCATGCGGTGTTTTGCGCAATGTTAATCGCTTTG
TACACCTCAGGCATGTAAACGTCTTCGTAGCGCATCAGTGCTTTCTTACTGTGAGTACGCACCAGCGCCA
GAGGACGACGACCGTTAGCCCAATAGCCACCACCAGTAATGCCAGTCCACGGCTTAGGAGGAACTACGCA
AGGTTGGAACATCGGAGAGATGCCAGCCAGCGCACCTGCACGGGTTGCGATAGCCTCAGCGTATTCAGGT
GCGAGTTCGATAGTCTCAGAGTCTTGACCTACTACGCCAGCATTTTGGCGGTGTAAGCTAACCATTCCGG
TTGACTCAATGAGCATCTCGATGCAGCGTACTCCTACATGAATAGAGTCTTCCTTATGCCACGAAGACCA
CGCCTCGCCACCGAGTAGACCCTTAGAGAGCATGTCAGCCTCGACAACTTGCATAAATGCTTTCTTGTAG
ACGTGCCCTACGCGCTTGTTGAGTTGTTCCTCAACGTTTTTCTTGAAGTGCTTAGCTTCAAGGTCACGGA
TACGACCGAAGCGAGCCTCGTCCTCAATGGCCCGACCGATTGCGCTTGCTACAGCCTGAACGGTTGTATT
GTCAGCACTGGTTAGGCAAGCCAGAGTGGTCTTAATTGTGATGTACGCTACGGCTTCCGGCTTGATTTCT
TGCAGGAACTGGAAGGCTGTCGGGCGCTTGCCGCGCTTAGCTTTCACTTCCTCAAACCAGTCGTTGATGC
GTGCAATCATCTTAGGGAGTAGGGTAGTGATGAGAGGCTTAGCGGCAGCGTTATCCGCAACCTCACCAGC
TTTAAGTTGACGCTCAAACATCTTGCGGAAGCGTGCTTCACCCATCTCGTAAGACTCATGCTCAAGGGCC
AACTGTTCGCGAGCTAAACGCTCACCGTAATGGTCAGCCAGAGTGTTGAACGGGATAGCAGCCAGTTCGA
TGTCAGAGAAGTCGTTCTTAGCGATGTTAATCGTGTTACCGCCCGCTCCACTGCCTGCGCTACCGCCTGC
CATGTGACCAACCAGGGGGTGACCCGCACCACCACTCGCACCACCGCCGCTACCACGGTCAGAAGTGACC
AGTTCGTTCTTCTCCCACCAACGCTTAAGGTCGAACGAAGGGGAAGCCTTCGGCGCCACCTCATGATGGG
CGCGAAGCACAGCGCCTTCGTACTTAGCCAGCAGTGTGACAAGCAGTGAGCGAAGGGATTGCATTTGGGC
TGGCGTAAAGTTAGCGTCGAACTTACCTTTATCGTCGATACCACCAACAAGGCAGACGCCGATAGAGTTG
TGGTTGTAACCCTTAGCGTGAGAGCCTACAGCCATCTCATCTCGTCCTGCCTCCACAGTACCGTCTCGCT
TGATGATAAAGTGGTATCCCACATCGAGCCAACCCTGCTCTTTGTGCCACTGGCGAATCTCACGGACACC
AACATTCTGACTTGGCTTGGTAGCCGAGCAGTGAACAAAGATTGCGTCAGTAGATTCACGTTGTTTAAAC
TGTACACGAGCCATTTTTTTTTTCCTTTCGAGGAAGGAACTCTAGTAAAAGTTAAACAAAATTATTTGTA
GAGGGAAACCGTTGTGGTCTCCCTGAATATATATTACGAGCCTTATGCATGCCCGTAAAGTTATCCAGCA
ACCACTCATAGACCTAGGGCAGCAGATAGGGACGACGTGGTGTTAGCTGTGCTCTAGAATAAAACGAAAG
GCCCAGTCTTTCGACTGAGCCTTTCGTTTTATTTGACCGGAAATCAGAATTGGTTAATTGGTTGTAACAC
TGGCAGAGCATTACGTTACCAATGCTTAATCAGTGAGGCACCTATCTCAGCGATCTGTCTATTTCGTTCA
TCCATAGTTGCCTGACTCCCCGTCGTGTAGATAACTACGATACGGGAGGGCTTACCATCTGGCCCCAGTG
CTGCAATGATACCGCGAGACCCACGCTCACCGGCTCCAGATTTATCAGCAATAAACCAGCCAGCCGGAAG
GGCCGAGCGCAGAAGTGGTCCTGCAACTTTATCCGCCTCCATCCAGTCTATTAATTGTTGCCGGGAAGCT
AGAGTAAGTAGTTCGCCAGTTAATAGTTTGCGCAACGTTGTTGCCATTGCTACAGGCATCGTGGTGTCAC
GCTCGTCGTTTGGTATGGCTTCATTCAGCTCCGGTTCCCAACGATCAAGGCGAGTTACATGATCCCCCAT
GTTGTGCAAAAAAGCGGTTAGCTCCTTCGGTCCTCCGATCGTTGTCAGAAGTAAGTTGGCCGCAGTGTTA
TCACTCATGGTTATGGCAGCACTGCATAATTCTCTTACTGTCATGCCATCCGTAAGATGCTTTTCTGTGA
CTGGTGAGTACTCAACCAAGTCATTCTGAGAATAGTGTATGCGGCGACCGAGTTGCTCTTGCCCGGCGTC
AATACGGGATAATACCGCGCCACATAGCAGAACTTTAAAAGTGCTCATCATTGGAAAACGTTCTTCGGGG
CGAAAACTCTCAAGGATCTTACCGCTGTTGAGATCCAGTTCGATGTAACCCACTCGTGCACCCAACTGAT
CTTCAGCATCTTTTACTTTCACCAGCGTTTCTGGGTGAGCAAAAACAGGAAGGCAAAATGCCGCAAAAAA
GGGAATAAGGGCGACACGGAAATGTTGAATACTCATACTCTTCCTTTTTCAATATTATTGAAGCATTTAT
CAGGGTTATTGTCTCATGAGCGGATACATATTTGAATGTATTTAGAAAAATAAACAAATAGGGGTTCCGC
GCACATTTCCCCGAAAAGTGCCACCTGACGTCTAAGAAACCATTATTATCATGACATTAACCTATAAAAA
TAGGCGTATCACGAGGCCCTTAGGCCAAATAGGCCGT
Features (pLannotate 1.2.2; 12 found; start..end, strand, type, name):
      1..951     -  CDS            Rep101: RepA protein needed for replication with the pSC101 origin; rep101
    999..1221    -  rep_origin     pSC101 ori: low-copy replication origin that requires the Rep101 protein
   1716..1760    +  terminator     rrnB T1 terminator: transcription terminator T1 from the E. coli rrnB gene
   1785..1803    +  promoter       T7 promoter: promoter for bacteriophage T7 RNA polymerase
   1986..3259    +  CDS            M13 gene III (fragment) (sequence partly withheld): pIII; III; minor coat protein
   3259..4338    +  CDS            luxA (sequence partly withheld): LUXA1_PHOLU - Experimental evidence at protein level: Swiss-Prot protein existence level 1. Light-emitting reaction in luminous bacteria. From Photorhabdus luminescens (Xenorhabdus luminescens).
   4402..5382    +  CDS            LuxB: LuxB luciferase subunit; luxB; from the Photorhabdus luminescens bioluminescence operon
   5482..8127    -  CDS            RPOL_BPT7: Experimental evidence at protein level: Swiss-Prot protein existence level 1. Highly processive DNA-dependent RNA polymerase that catalyzes the transcription of class II and class III viral genes. Recognizes a specific promoter sequence and enters first into an 'abortive phase' where very short transcripts are synthesized and released before proceeding to the processive transcription of long RNA chains. Unwinds the double-stranded DNA to expose the coding strand for templating. Participates in the initiation of viral DNA replication presumably by making primers accessible to the DNA polymerase
   8213..8664    -  CDS            T7 lysozyme (fragment): lysozyme from bacteriophage T7 inhibitor of T7 RNA polymerase
   8849..8895    -  terminator     rrnB T1 terminator: transcription terminator T1 from the E. coli rrnB gene
   8946..9806    -  CDS            AmpR: β-lactamase; bla; confers resistance to ampicillin, carbenicillin, and related antibiotics
   9807..9911    -  promoter       AmpR promoter: bla
