[The description below was written by a language model from this plasmid's Addgene catalogue record and pLannotate feature annotations shown in this document.]
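Description:
MSP782 is a low-copy bacterial accessory plasmid for phage-assisted continuous evolution (PACE), built on a pSC101 backbone and about 10 kb in length. It replicates in E. coli through the pSC101 origin together with the plasmid-encoded Rep101 (RepA) protein that this origin requires, and it is selected with ampicillin through a β-lactamase gene driven by its own AmpR promoter.

The payload consists of two divergently arranged modules that together form a protease-activated genetic circuit. On one strand, a constitutive promoter named proB in the insert description (not annotated in the feature table) drives a fusion in which T7 lysozyme, a natural inhibitor of T7 RNA polymerase, is tethered to T7 RNA polymerase through a linker made of flexible ggs spacers flanking the peptide HPLVGHM, which serves as the candidate protease substrate. On the other strand, a T7 promoter drives M13 gene III followed by luxA and luxB from the Photorhabdus luminescens luciferase operon. rrnB T1 terminators insulate the modules from surrounding transcription.

While the fusion is intact, the tethered lysozyme is expected to hold the polymerase inactive. Cleavage of the linker by a protease releases the polymerase, which then transcribes gene III and the luciferase genes. Because pIII is the minor coat protein needed for M13 infectivity, selection phage lacking gene III propagate only if they encode a protease able to cut this sequence, while luminescence gives a parallel readout of circuit activity. The associated work concerns evolving proteases with altered substrate specificity, and this plasmid supplies the selection pressure for cleavage of the HPLVGHM target.
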