Addgene plasmid #98790: MSP782
Purpose: Accessory Plasmid for PACE
Depositing lab: David Liu. Depositing organization: Harvard University. Publication: Phage-assisted continuous evolution of proteases with altered substrate specificity. Packer MS, Rees HA, Liu DR. Nat Commun. 2017 Oct 16;8(1):956. doi: 10.1038/s41467-017-01055-9. PubMed 29038472.
Backbone
  Vector backbone: pSC101
  Backbone manufacturer: ATCC
  Vector type: Synthetic Biology
Growth in bacteria
  Bacterial resistance: Ampicillin, 100 μg/mL
  Growth temperature: 37°C
  Growth strain: DH5alpha
  Copy number: Low Copy
Gene/Insert
  Gene/Insert name: proB-lysozyme-ggs-HPLVGHM-ggs-T7RNAP//T7pro-gIII-lux
  Species: Synthetic
  Mutation: None
  Cloning method: Unknown
Terms and licenses: Academic/Nonprofit Terms; Industry Terms: Not Available to Industry
How to cite: MSP782 was a gift from David Liu (Addgene plasmid # 98790 ; http://n2t.net/addgene:98790 ; RRID:Addgene_98790)
